>Addgene plasmid #76637 | PRKAA2 gRNA (BRDN0001147124) | addgene full sequence | sequence record 186212 | Addgene Assembled Sequence
CCCGGGTGCAAAGATGGATAAAGTTTTAAACAGAGAGGAATCTTTGCAGCTAATGGACCTTCTAGGTCTT
GAAAGGAGTGGGAATTGGCTCCGGTGCCCGTCAGTGGGCAGAGCGCACATCGCCCACAGTCCCCGAGAAG
TTGGGGGGAGGGGTCGGCAATTGATCCGGTGCCTAGAGAAGGTGGCGCGGGGTAAACTGGGAAAGTGATG
TCGTGTACTGGCTCCGCCTTTTTCCCGAGGGTGGGGGAGAACCGTATATAAGTGCAGTAGTCGCCGTGAA
CGTTCTTTTTCGCAACGGGTTTGCCGCCAGAACACAGGTAAGTGCCGTGTGTGGTTCCCGCGGGCCTGGC
CTCTTTACGGGTTATGGCCCTTGCGTGCCTTGAATTACTTCCACCTGGCTGCAGTACGTGATTCTTGATC
CCGAGCTTCGGGTTGGAAGTGGGTGGGAGAGTTCGAGGCCTTGCGCTTAAGGAGCCCCTTCGCCTCGTGC
TTGAGTTGAGGCCTGGCCTGGGCGCTGGGGCCGCCGCGTGCGAATCTGGTGGCACCTTCGCGCCTGTCTC
GCTGCTTTCGATAAGTCTCTAGCCATTTAAAATTTTTGATGACCTGCTGCGACGCTTTTTTTCTGGCAAG
ATAGTCTTGTAAATGCGGGCCAAGATCTGCACACTGGTATTTCGGTTTTTGGGGCCGCGGGCGGCGACGG
GGCCCGTGCGTCCCAGCGCACATGTTCGGCGAGGCGGGGCCTGCGAGCGCGGCCACCGAGAATCGGACGG
GGGTAGTCTCAAGCTGGCCGGCCTGCTCTGGTGCCTGGCCTCGCGCCGCCGTGTATCGCCCCGCCCTGGG
CGGCAAGGCTGGCCCGGTCGGCACCAGTTGCGTGAGCGGAAAGATGGCCGCTTCCCGGCCCTGCTGCAGG
GAGCTCAAAATGGAGGACGCGGCGCTCGGGAGAGCGGGCGGGTGAGTCACCCACACAAAGGAAAAGGGCC
TTTCCGTCCTCAGCCGTCGCTTCATGTGACTCCACGGAGTACCGGGCGCCGTCCAGGCACCTCGATTAGT
TCTCGAGCTTTTGGAGTACGTCGTCTTTAGGTTGGGGGGAGGGGTTTTATGCGATGGAGTTTCCCCACAC
TGAGTGGGTGGAGACTGAAGTTAGGCCAGCTTGGCACTTGATGTAATTCTCCTTGGAATTTGCCCTTTTT
GAGTTTGGATCTTGGTTCATTCTCAAGCCTCAGACAGTGGTTCAAAGTTTTTTTCTTCCATTTCAGGTGT
CGTGACGTACGGCCACCATGACCGAGTACAAGCCCACGGTGCGCCTCGCCACCCGCGACGACGTCCCCAG
GGCCGTACGCACCCTCGCCGCCGCGTTCGCCGACTACCCCGCCACGCGCCACACCGTCGATCCGGACCGC
CACATCGAGCGGGTCACCGAGCTGCAAGAACTCTTCCTCACGCGCGTCGGGCTCGACATCGGCAAGGTGT
GGGTCGCGGACGACGGCGCCGCCGTGGCGGTCTGGACCACGCCGGAGAGCGTCGAAGCGGGGGCGGTGTT
CGCCGAGATCGGCCCGCGCATGGCCGAGTTGAGCGGTTCCCGGCTGGCCGCGCAGCAACAGATGGAAGGC
CTCCTGGCGCCGCACCGGCCCAAGGAGCCCGCGTGGTTCCTGGCCACCGTCGGAGTCTCGCCCGACCACC
AGGGCAAGGGTCTGGGCAGCGCCGTCGTGCTCCCCGGAGTGGAGGCGGCCGAGCGCGCCGGGGTGCCCGC
CTTCCTGGAGACCTCCGCGCCCCGCAACCTCCCCTTCTACGAGCGGCTCGGCTTCACCGTCACCGCCGAC
GTCGAGGTGCCCGAAGGACCGCGCACCTGGTGCATGACCCGCAAGCCCGGTGCCTGAACGCGTTAAGTCG
ACAATCAACCTCTGGATTACAAAATTTGTGAAAGATTGACTGGTATTCTTAACTATGTTGCTCCTTTTAC
GCTATGTGGATACGCTGCTTTAATGCCTTTGTATCATGCTATTGCTTCCCGTATGGCTTTCATTTTCTCC
TCCTTGTATAAATCCTGGTTGCTGTCTCTTTATGAGGAGTTGTGGCCCGTTGTCAGGCAACGTGGCGTGG
TGTGCACTGTGTTTGCTGACGCAACCCCCACTGGTTGGGGCATTGCCACCACCTGTCAGCTCCTTTCCGG
GACTTTCGCTTTCCCCCTCCCTATTGCCACGGCGGAACTCATCGCCGCCTGCCTTGCCCGCTGCTGGACA
GGGGCTCGGCTGTTGGGCACTGACAATTCCGTGGTGTTGTCGGGGAAATCATCGTCCTTTCCTTGGCTGC
TCGCCTGTGTTGCCACCTGGATTCTGCGCGGGACGTCCTTCTGCTACGTCCCTTCGGCCCTCAATCCAGC
GGACCTTCCTTCCCGCGGCCTGCTGCCGGCTCTGCGGCCTCTTCCGCGTCTTCGCCTTCGCCCTCAGACG
AGTCGGATCTCCCTTTGGGCCGCCTCCCCGCGTCGACTTTAAGACCAATGACTTACAAGGCAGCTGTAGA
TCTTAGCCACTTTTTAAAAGAAAAGGGGGGACTGGAAGGGCTAATTCACTCCCAACGAAGACAAGATCTG
CTTTTTGCTTGTACTGGGTCTCTCTGGTTAGACCAGATCTGAGCCTGGGAGCTCTCTGGCTAACTAGGGA
ACCCACTGCTTAAGCCTCAATAAAGCTTGCCTTGAGTGCTTCAAGTAGTGTGTGCCCGTCTGTTGTGTGA
CTCTGGTAACTAGAGATCCCTCAGACCCTTTTAGTCAGTGTGGAAAATCTCTAGCAGTACGTATAGTAGT
TCATGTCATCTTATTATTCAGTATTTATAACTTGCAAAGAAATGAATATCAGAGAGTGAGAGGAACTTGT
TTATTGCAGCTTATAATGGTTACAAATAAAGCAATAGCATCACAAATTTCACAAATAAAGCATTTTTTTC
ACTGCATTCTAGTTGTGGTTTGTCCAAACTCATCAATGTATCTTATCATGTCTGGCTCTAGCTATCCCGC
CCCTAACTCCGCCCATCCCGCCCCTAACTCCGCCCAGTTCCGCCCATTCTCCGCCCCATGGCTGACTAAT
TTTTTTTATTTATGCAGAGGCCGAGGCCGCCTCGGCCTCTGAGCTATTCCAGAAGTAGTGAGGAGGCTTT
TTTGGAGGCCTAGGGACGTACCCAATTCGCCCTATAGTGAGTCGTATTACGCGCGCTCACTGGCCGTCGT
TTTACAACGTCGTGACTGGGAAAACCCTGGCGTTACCCAACTTAATCGCCTTGCAGCACATCCCCCTTTC
GCCAGCTGGCGTAATAGCGAAGAGGCCCGCACCGATCGCCCTTCCCAACAGTTGCGCAGCCTGAATGGCG
AATGGG
[124 nt withheld, positions 3367-3490]
C
[91 nt withheld, positions 3492-3582]
A
[49 nt withheld, positions 3584-3632]
CCTTTGACGTTGGAGTCCACGTTCTTT
[37 nt withheld, positions 3660-3696]
ACCCTATCTCGGTCTATTCTTTTGATTTATAAGGGATTTTGCCGATTTCGGCCTATTGGTTAAAAAATGA
GCTGATTTAACAAAAATTTAACGCGAATTTTAACAAAATATTAACGCTTACAATTTAGGTGGCACTTTTC
GGGGAAATGTGCGCGGAACCCCTATTTGTTTATTTTTCTAAATACATTCAAATATGTATCCGCTCATGAG
ACAATAACCCTGATAAATGCTTCAATAATATTGAAAAAGGAAGAGTATGAGTATTCAACATTTCCGTGTC
GCCCTTATTCCCTTTTTTGCGGCATTTTGCCTTCCTGTTTTTGCTCACCCAGAAACGCTGGTGAAAGTAA
AAGATGCTGAAGATCAGTTGGGTGCACGAGTGGGTTACATCGAACTGGATCTCAACAGCGGTAAGATCCT
TGAGAGTTTTCGCCCCGAAGAACGTTTTCCAATGATGAGCACTTTTAAAGTTCTGCTATGTGGCGCGGTA
TTATCCCGTATTGACGCCGGGCAAGAGCAACTCGGTCGCCGCATACACTATTCTCAGAATGACTTGGTTG
AGTACTCACCAGTCACAGAAAAGCATCTTACGGATGGCATGACAGTAAGAGAATTATGCAGTGCTGCCAT
AACCATGAGTGATAACACTGCGGCCAACTTACTTCTGACAACGATCGGAGGACCGAAGGAGCTAACCGCT
TTTTTGCACAACATGGGGGATCATGTAACTCGCCTTGATCGTTGGGAACCGGAGCTGAATGAAGCCATAC
CAAACGACGAGCGTGACACCACGATGCCTGTAGCAATGGCAACAACGTTGCGCAAACTATTAACTGGCGA
ACTACTTACTCTAGCTTCCCGGCAACAATTAATAGACTGGATGGAGGCGGATAAAGTTGCAGGACCACTT
CTGCGCTCGGCCCTTCCGGCTGGCTGGTTTATTGCTGATAAATCTGGAGCCGGTGAGCGTGGGTCTCGCG
GTATCATTGCAGCACTGGGGCCAGATGGTAAGCCCTCCCGTATCGTAGTTATCTACACGACGGGGAGTCA
GGCAACTATGGATGAACGAAATAGACAGATCGCTGAGATAGGTGCCTCACTGATTAAGCATTGGTAACTG
TCAGACCAAGTTTACTCATATATACTTTAGATTGATTTAAAACTTCATTTTTAATTTAAAAGGATCTAGG
TGAAGATCCTTTTTGATAATCTCATGACCAAAATCCCTTAACGTGAGTTTTCGTTCCACTGAGCGTCAGA
CCCCGTAGAAAAGATCAAAGGATCTTCTTGAGATCCTTTTTTTCTGCGCGTAATCTGCTGCTTGCAAACA
AAAAAACCACCGCTACCAGCGGTGGTTTGTTTGCCGGATCAAGAGCTACCAACTCTTTTTCCGAAGGTAA
CTGGCTTCAGCAGAGCGCAGATACCAAATACTGTTCTTCTAGTGTAGCCGTAGTTAGGCCACCACTTCAA
GAACTCTGTAGCACCGCCTACATACCTCGCTCTGCTAATCCTGTTACCAGTGGCTGCTGCCAGTGGCGAT
AAGTCGTGTCTTACCGGGTTGGACTCAAGACGATAGTTACCGGATAAGGCGCAGCGGTCGGGCTGAACGG
GGGGTTCGTGCACACAGCCCAGCTTGGAGCGAACGACCTACACCGAACTGAGATACCTACAGCGTGAGCT
ATGAGAAAGCGCCACGCTTCCCGAAGGGAGAAAGGCGGACAGGTATCCGGTAAGCGGCAGGGTCGGAACA
GGAGAGCGCACGAGGGAGCTTCCAGGGGGAAACGCCTGGTATCTTTATAGTCCTGTCGGGTTTCGCCACC
TCTGACTTGAGCGTCGATTTTTGTGATGCTCGTCAGGGGGGCGGAGCCTATGGAAAAACGCCAGCAACGC
GGCCTTTTTACGGTTCCTGGCCTTTTGCTGGCCTTTTGCTCACATGTTCTTTCCTGCGTTATCCCCTGAT
TCTGTGGATAACCGTATTACCGCCTTTGAGTGAGCTGATACCGCTCGCCGCAGCCGAACGACCGAGCGCA
GCGAGTCAGTGAGCGAGGAAGCGGAAGAGCGCCCAATACGCAAACCGCCTCTCCCCGCGCGTTGGCCGAT
TCATTAATGCAGCTGGCACGACAGGTTTCCCGACTGGAAAGCGGGCAGTGAGCGCAACGCAATTAATGTG
AGTTAGCTCACTCATTAGGCACCCCAGGCTTTACACTTTATGCTTCCGGCTCGTATGTTGTGTGGAATTG
TGAGCGGATAACAATTTCACACAGGAAACAGCTATGACCATGATTACGCCAAGCGCGCAATTAACCCTCA
CTAAAGGGAACAAAAGCTGGAGCTGCAAGCTTAATGTAGTCTTATGCAATACTCTTGTAGTCTTGCAACA
TGGTAACGATGAGTTAGCAACATGCCTTACAAGGAGAGAAAAAGCACCGTGCATGCCGATTGGTGGAAGT
AAGGTGGTACGATCGTGCCTTATTAGGAAGGCAACAGACGGGTCTGACATGGATTGGACGAACCACTGAA
TTGCCGCATTGCAGAGATATTGTATTTAAGTGCCTAGCTCGATACATAAACGGGTCTCTCTGGTTAGACC
AGATCTGAGCCTGGGAGCTCTCTGGCTAACTAGGGAACCCACTGCTTAAGCCTCAATAAAGCTTGCCTTG
AGTGCTTCAAGTAGTGTGTGCCCGTCTGTTGTGTGACTCTGGTAACTAGAGATCCCTCAGACCCTTTTAG
TCAGTGTGGAAAATCTCTAGCAGTGGCGCCCGAACAGGGACTTGAAAGCGAAAGGGAAACCAGAGGAGCT
CTCTCGACGCAGGACTCGGCTTGCTGAAGCGCGCACGGCAAGAGGCGAGGGGCGGCGACTGGTGAGTACG
CCAAAAATTTTGACTAGCGGAGGCTAGAAGGAGAGAGATGGGTGCGAGAGCGTCAGTATTAAGCGGGGGA
GAATTAGATCGCGATGGGAAAAAATTCGGTTAAGGCCAGGGGGAAAGAAAAAATATAAATTAAAACATAT
AGTATGGGCAAGCAGGGAGCTAGAACGATTCGCAGTTAATCCTGGCCTGTTAGAAACATCAGAAGGCTGT
AGACAAATACTGGGACAGCTACAACCATCCCTTCAGACAGGATCAGAAGAACTTAGATCATTATATAATA
CAGTAGCAACCCTCTATTGTGTGCATCAAAGGATAGAGATAAAAGACACCAAGGAAGCTTTAGACAAGAT
AGAGGAAGAGCAAAACAAAAGTAAGACCACCGCACAGCAAGCGGCCGCTGATCTTCAGACCTGGAGGAGG
AGATATGAGGGACAATTGGAGAAGTGAATTATATAAATATAAAGTAGTAAAAATTGAACCATTAGGAGTA
GCACCCACCAAGGCAAAGAGAAGAGTGGTGCAGAGAGAAAAAAGAGCAGTGGGAATAGGAGCTTTGTTCC
TTGGGTTCTTGGGAGCAGCAGGAAGCACTATGGGCGCAGCGTCAATGACGCTGACGGTACAGGCCAGACA
ATTATTGTCTGGTATAGTGCAGCAGCAGAACAATTTGCTGAGGGCTATTGAGGCGCAACAGCATCTGTTG
CAACTCACAGTCTGGGGCATCAAGCAGCTCCAGGCAAGAATCCTGGCTGTGGAAAGATACCTAAAGGATC
AACAGCTCCTGGGGATTTGGGGTTGCTCTGGAAAACTCATTTGCACCACTGCTGTGCCTTGGAATGCTAG
TTGGAGTAATAAATCTCTGGAACAGATTTGGAATCACACGACCTGGATGGAGTGGGACAGAGAAATTAAC
AATTACACAAGCTTAATACACTCCTTAATTGAAGAATCGCAAAACCAGCAAGAAAAGAATGAACAAGAAT
TATTGGAATTAGATAAATGGGCAAGTTTGTGGAATTGGTTTAACATAACAAATTGGCTGTGGTATATAAA
ATTATTCATAATGATAGTAGGAGGCTTGGTAGGTTTAAGAATAGTTTTTGCTGTACTTTCTATAGTGAAT
AGAGTTAGGCAGGGATATTCACCATTATCGTTTCAGACCCACCTCCCAACCCCGAGGGGACCCAGAGAGG
GCCTATTTCCCATGATTCCTTCATATTTGCATATACGATACAAGGCTGTTAGAGAGATAATTAGAATTAA
TTTGACTGTAAACACAAAGATATTAGTACAAAATACGTGACGTAGAAAGTAATAATTTCTTGGGTAGTTT
GCAGTTTTAAAATTATGTTTTAAAATGGACTATCATATGCTTACCGTAACTTGAAAGTATTTCGATTTCT
TGGCTTTATATATCTTGTGGAAAGGACGAAACACCGCGGATCTTCTTAAATAACGTGTTTTAGAGCTAGA
AATAGCAAGTTAAAATAAGGCTAGTCCGTTATCAACTTGAAAAAGTGGCACCGAGTCGGTGCTTTTTTAA
GCTTGGCGTAACTAGATCTTGAGACAAATGGCAGTATTCATCCACAATTTTAAAAGAAAAGGGGGGATTG
GGGGGTACAGTGCAGGGGAAAGAATAGTAGACATAATAGCAACAGACATACAAACTAAAGAATTACAAAA
ACAAATTACAAAAATTCAAAATTTTCGGGTTTATTACAGGGACAGCAGAGATCCACTTTGGCGCCGGCTC
GAGGGGG
Features (pLannotate 1.2.2; 29 found; start..end, strand, type, name):
     14..80      +  CDS            small t antigen (fragment): SV40 (simian virus 40) small t antigen
    106..317     +  promoter       EF-1α core promoter: core promoter for human elongation factor EF-1α
    318..1256    +  intron         EF-1α intron A: intron upstream of the start codon of human EF-1α
   1278..1877    +  CDS            PuroR (fragment): puromycin N-acetyltransferase; pac from Streptomyces; confers resistance to puromycin
   1893..2481    +  misc_feature   WPRE: woodchuck hepatitis virus posttranscriptional regulatory element
   2532..2551    +  misc_feature   cPPT/CTS (fragment): central polypurine tract and central termination sequence of HIV-1
   2553..2786    +  LTR            3' LTR (ΔU3): self-inactivating 3' long terminal repeat (LTR) from HIV-1
   2864..2985    +  polyA_signal   SV40 poly(A) signal: SV40 polyadenylation signal
   3025..3160    +  rep_origin     SV40 ori: SV40 origin of replication
   3181..3199    -  promoter       T7 promoter: promoter for bacteriophage T7 RNA polymerase
   3207..3362    +  CDS            lacZα (fragment): LacZα fragment of β-galactosidase; lacZ fragment
   3367..3795    +  rep_origin     f1 ori (sequence partly withheld): f1 bacteriophage origin of replication; arrow indicates direction of (+) strand synthesis
   3848..3952    +  promoter       AmpR promoter: bla
   3953..4813    +  CDS            AmpR: β-lactamase; bla; confers resistance to ampicillin, carbenicillin, and related antibiotics
   4984..5572    +  rep_origin     ori: high-copy-number ColE1/pMB1/pBR322/pUC origin of replication
   5755..5847    +  CDS            lacI (fragment): lac repressor; lacI; The lac repressor binds to the lac operator to inhibit transcription in E. coli. This inhibition can be relieved by adding lactose or isopropyl-β-D-thiogalactopyranoside (IPTG).
   5860..5881    +  protein_bind   CAP binding site: CAP binding activates transcription in the presence of cAMP. E. coli catabolite activator protein
   5896..5926    +  promoter       lac promoter: promoter for the E. coli lac operon
   5934..5950    +  protein_bind   lac operator: The lac repressor binds to the lac operator to inhibit transcription in E. coli. This inhibition can be relieved by adding lactose or isopropyl-β-D-thiogalactopyranoside (IPTG). lac repressor encoded by lacI
   5995..6013    +  promoter       T3 promoter: promoter for bacteriophage T3 RNA polymerase
   6041..6267    +  promoter       RSV promoter: Rous sarcoma virus enhancer/promoter
   6268..6448    +  LTR            5' LTR (truncated): truncated 5' long terminal repeat (LTR) from HIV-1
   6495..6620    +  misc_feature   HIV-1 Ψ: packaging signal of human immunodeficiency virus type 1
   6604..6967    +  CDS            HIV-1 gag (fragment): gag protein from human immunodeficiency virus 1; gag
   7113..7346    +  misc_feature   RRE: The Rev response element (RRE) of HIV-1 allows for Rev-dependent mRNA export from the nucleus to the cytoplasm.
   7723..7749    +  CDS            Rev (fragment): human immunodeficiency virus 1 (HIV-1) Rev protein; rev; enhances nuclear export of unspliced and incompletely spliced viral mRNAs
   7753..7993    +  promoter       U6 promoter: RNA polymerase III promoter for human U6 snRNA
   8023..8098    +  misc_RNA       gRNA scaffold: guide RNA scaffold for the Streptococcus pyogenes CRISPR/Cas9 system
   8154..8271    +  misc_feature   cPPT/CTS: central polypurine tract and central termination sequence of HIV-1
