[The description below was written by a language model from this plasmid's Addgene catalogue record and pLannotate feature annotations shown in this document.]
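Description:
PRKAA2 gRNA (BRDN0001147124) is a third-generation lentiviral CRISPR guide plasmid built on the lentiGuide-Puro backbone, carrying a single guide RNA directed against human PRKAA2, the gene for the AMPK α2 catalytic subunit. The guide was designed against the NM_006252.3 reference transcript. The assembled sequence is 8,323 nt. In bacteria the plasmid is maintained at high copy through a ColE1/pUC-type origin and selected with ampicillin via the β-lactamase gene. An f1 origin, remnants of the lac region and T7/T3 promoters are also annotated in the backbone.

The lentiviral transfer cassette begins with an RSV promoter fused to a truncated HIV-1 5' LTR, which makes genomic RNA production Tat-independent. This is followed by the Ψ packaging signal with a gag fragment, the Rev response element for nuclear export, and a cPPT/CTS. It ends in a ΔU3 self-inactivating 3' LTR, followed by an SV40 poly(A) signal and SV40 origin. Inside the cassette, a human U6 RNA polymerase III promoter drives the PRKAA2 spacer joined to the Streptococcus pyogenes Cas9 guide scaffold. A separate EF-1α promoter, including its intron A, expresses puromycin N-acetyltransferase for selection of transduced mammalian cells, and a downstream WPRE enhances transcript expression.

The plasmid does not encode Cas9, so it must be paired with a separate Cas9 vector such as lentiCas9-Blast or used in cells that already express Cas9. It corresponds to a guide from a human kinome gRNA library produced with optimized sgRNA design rules, and is suited to targeting PRKAA2 for Cas9-mediated disruption. The cloning method is not recorded.
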