Addgene plasmid #76637: PRKAA2 gRNA (BRDN0001147124)
Purpose: 3rd generation lentiviral gRNA plasmid targeting human PRKAA2
Depositing lab: John Doench & David Root. Depositing organization: Broad Institute. Publication: Optimized sgRNA design to maximize activity and minimize off-target effects of CRISPR-Cas9. Doench JG, Fusi N, Sullender M, Hegde M, Vaimberg EW, Donovan KF, Smith I, Tothova Z, Wilen C, Orchard R, Virgin HW, Listgarten J, Root DE. Nat Biotechnol. 2016 Jan 18. doi: 10.1038/nbt.3437. PubMed 26780180.
Backbone
  Vector backbone: lentiGuide-Puro
  Backbone manufacturer: Zhang Lab (Addgene plasmid # 52963)
  Vector type: Mammalian Expression, Lentiviral, CRISPR
  Selectable markers: Puromycin
Growth in bacteria
  Bacterial resistance: Ampicillin, 100 μg/mL
  Growth temperature: 37°C
  Growth strain: DH5alpha
  Copy number: High Copy
Gene/Insert
  Gene/Insert name: PRKAA2 (alt names: PRKAA2; NM_006252.3)
  gRNA/shRNA sequence: CGGATCTTCTTAAATAACGT
  Species: H. sapiens (human)
  Entrez Gene: PRKAA2 (a.k.a. AMPK, AMPK2, AMPKa2, PRKAA)
  Promoter: hU6
  Cloning method: Unknown
  Sequencing primers: 5′ U6-F; 3′ pS2-R
Terms and licenses: Academic/Nonprofit Terms; Industry Terms: Not Available to Industry
Depositor comments: The gRNA was designed to target the following Genbank reference sequence(s): NM_006252.3. Note that this plasmid does NOT contain Cas9. It should be used in conjunction with lentiCas9-Blast (Addgene #52962) or otherwise with cell lines already expressing Cas9. Browse the full kinome gRNA library at http://www.addgene.org/pooled-library/broadgpp-human-kinome/ or visit http://www.broadinstitute.org/rnai/public/ for detailed protocols and information.
How to cite: PRKAA2 gRNA (BRDN0001147124) was a gift from John Doench & David Root (Addgene plasmid # 76637 ; http://n2t.net/addgene:76637 ; RRID:Addgene_76637)
