>Addgene plasmid #76637 | PRKAA2 gRNA (BRDN0001147124) | depositor partial sequence | sequence record 144097 | Target Sequence
CGGATCTTCTTAAATAACGT
