>Addgene plasmid #76637 | PRKAA2 gRNA (BRDN0001147124) | addgene partial sequence | sequence record 186211 | hU6-F
AGTAATAATTTCTTGGGTAGTTTGCAGTTTTAAAATTATGTTTTAAAATGGACTATCATATGCTTACCGT
AACTTGAAAGTATTTCGATTTCTTGGCTTTATATATCTTGTGGAAAGGACGAAACACCGCGGATCTTCTT
AAATAACGTGTTTTAGAGCTAGAAATAGCAAGTTAAAATAAGGCTAGTCCGTTATCAACTTGAAAAAGTG
GCACCGAGTCGGTGCTTTTTTAAGCTTGGCGTAACTAGATCTTGAGACAAATGGCAGTATTCATCCACAA
TTTTAAAAGAAAAGGGGGGATTGGGGGGTACAGTGCAGGGGAAAGAATAGTAGACATAATAGCAACAGAC
ATACAAACTAAAGAATTACAAAAACANATTACAAAAATTCAAAATTTTCGGGTTTATTACAGGGACAGCA
GAGATCCACTTTGGCGCCGGCTCGAGGGGGCCCGGGTGCAAAGATGGATAAAGTTTTAAACAGAGAGGAA
TCTTTGCAGCTAATGGACCTTCTAGGTCTTGAAAGGAGTGGGAATTGGCTCCGGTGCCCGTCAGTGGGCA
GAGCGCACAT
